Addgene plasmid #117107: pET41b+_Ufd1-His
Purpose: Production of recombinant Ufd1-His in E.coli
Depositing lab: Hemmo Meyer. Depositing organization: Universitaet Duisburg-Essen. Publication: Ubiquitin-Independent Disassembly by a p97 AAA-ATPase Complex Drives PP1 Holoenzyme Formation. Weith M, Seiler J, van den Boom J, Kracht M, Hulsmann J, Primorac I, Del Pino Garcia J, Kaschani F, Kaiser M, Musacchio A, Bollen M, Meyer H. Mol Cell. 2018 Oct 11. pii: S1097-2765(18)30791-3. doi: 10.1016/j.molcel.2018.09.020. PubMed 30344098.
Backbone
  Vector backbone: pET41b+
  Vector type: Bacterial Expression
Growth in bacteria
  Bacterial resistance: Kanamycin, 50 μg/mL
  Growth temperature: 37°C
  Growth strain: DH5alpha
  Copy number: Unknown
Gene/Insert
  Gene/Insert name: Ufd1
  Species: H. sapiens (human)
  Entrez Gene: UFD1 (a.k.a. UFD1L)
  Tag / fusion protein: His (C terminal on insert)
Terms and licenses: Academic/Nonprofit Terms; Industry Terms: Not Available to Industry
How to cite: pET41b+_Ufd1-His was a gift from Hemmo Meyer (Addgene plasmid # 117107 ; http://n2t.net/addgene:117107 ; RRID:Addgene_117107)
