[The description below was written by a language model from this plasmid's Addgene catalogue record and pLannotate feature annotations shown in this document.]
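Description:
pET41b+_Ufd1-His is a bacterial expression plasmid of about 5.9 kb, built on the pET41b+ backbone for producing recombinant human UFD1 (also known as UFD1L) with a C-terminal histidine tag in E. coli. It is maintained through a ColE1/pBR322-type origin accompanied by the bom region and the rop gene, which restrains copy number, although the record lists copy number as unknown. Selection is with kanamycin via an aminoglycoside phosphotransferase (KanR) gene. An f1 phage origin is also present, and short tetracycline-resistance fragments are non-functional remnants of the pBR322 lineage.

The expression cassette follows the standard pET layout. A T7 promoter is followed immediately by a lac operator, then the efficient T7 gene 10 ribosome binding site, the UFD1 coding sequence, and a histidine tag just downstream, with a T7 terminator closing the unit. The tag is annotated as a partial 9xHis match spanning 24 nt, consistent with eight histidines. The UFD1 reading frame begins directly after the ribosome binding site, and no GST or other N-terminal fusion partner is annotated, so the protein appears to carry only the C-terminal tag. A plasmid-borne lacI gene with its own promoter supplies lac repressor, which keeps transcription off until IPTG is added in a host that provides T7 RNA polymerase.

UFD1 is a cofactor of the VCP/p97 AAA-ATPase, acting with NPLOC4 in processing ubiquitinated proteins. The tagged protein can be purified by metal-affinity chromatography, which suits it to biochemical studies of p97 complexes, in line with the associated publication on p97-driven disassembly.
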