Features (pLannotate 1.2.2; 19 found; start..end, strand, type, name):
    177..195     +  promoter       T7 promoter: promoter for bacteriophage T7 RNA polymerase
    196..220     +  protein_bind   lac operator: The lac repressor binds to the lac operator to inhibit transcription in E. coli. This inhibition can be relieved by adding lactose or isopropyl-β-D-thiogalactopyranoside (IPTG). lac repressor encoded by lacI
    235..257     +  RBS            RBS: efficient ribosome binding site from bacteriophage T7 gene 10 (Olins and Rangwala, 1989)
    265..1185    +  CDS            UFD1: UFD1_HUMAN - Also known as UFD1L. Experimental evidence at protein level: Swiss-Prot protein existence level 1. Essential component of the ubiquitin-dependent proteolytic pathway which degrades ubiquitin fusion proteins. The ternary complex containing UFD1, VCP and NPLOC4 binds ubiquitinated proteins and is necessary for the export of misfolded proteins from the ER to the cytoplasm, where they are degraded by the proteasome. The NPLOC4-UFD1- VCP complex regulates spindle disassembly at the end of mitosis and is necessary for the formation of a closed nuclear envelope. It may be involved in the
   1192..1215    +  CDS            9xHis (fragment): 9xHis affinity tag
   1241..1284    +  CDS            SET1 (fragment): solubility-enhancement tag derived from T7 phage gene 10B
   1292..1339    +  terminator     T7 terminator: transcription terminator for bacteriophage T7 RNA polymerase
   1376..1804    +  rep_origin     f1 ori (sequence partly withheld): f1 bacteriophage origin of replication; arrow indicates direction of (+) strand synthesis
   1857..1914    +  promoter       AmpR promoter (fragment): bla
   1923..2738    -  CDS            KanR: aminoglycoside phosphotransferase; aph(3')-Ia; confers resistance to kanamycin in bacteria or G418 (Geneticin®) in eukaryotes
   2860..3448    +  rep_origin     ori: high-copy-number ColE1/pMB1/pBR322/pUC origin of replication
   3634..3773    -  misc_feature   bom: basis of mobility region from pBR322
   3875..4066    -  CDS            rop: Rop protein, which maintains plasmids at low copy number; rop
   4083..4463    +  CDS            YPB1_ECOLX: Protein predicted: Swiss-Prot protein existence level 4. From Escherichia coli.
   4525..4589    -  CDS            TcR (fragment): tetracycline efflux protein; tet; confers resistance to tetracycline
   4604..4625    -  protein_bind   CAP binding site: CAP binding activates transcription in the presence of cAMP. E. coli catabolite activator protein
   4638..5720    -  CDS            lacI: lac repressor; lacI; The lac repressor binds to the lac operator to inhibit transcription in E. coli. This inhibition can be relieved by adding lactose or isopropyl-β-D-thiogalactopyranoside (IPTG).
   5721..5798    -  promoter       lacI promoter: lacI
   5806..151     -  CDS            TcR (fragment) (across the origin): tetracycline efflux protein; tet; confers resistance to tetracycline
>Addgene plasmid #117107 | pET41b+_Ufd1-His | addgene full sequence | sequence record 224850 | Addgene NGS Result
GCCTGCCACCATACCCACGCCGAAACAAGCGCTCATGAGCCCGAAGTGGCGAGCCCGATCTTCCCCATCG
GTGATGTCGGCGATATAGGCGCCAGCAACCGCACCTGTGGCGCCGGTGATGCCGGCCACGATGCGTCCGG
CGTAGAGGATCGAGATCGATCTCGATCCCGCGAAATTAATACGACTCACTATAGGGGAATTGTGAGCGGA
TAACAATTCCCCTCTAGAAATAATTTTGTTTAACTTTAAGAAGGAGATATACATATGTTCTCTTTCAACA
TGTTCGACCACCCTATTCCCAGGGTCTTCCAAAACCGCTTCTCCACACAGTACCGCTGCTTCTCTGTGTC
CATGCTAGCAGGGCCTAATGACAGGTCAGATGTGGAGAAAGGAGGGAAGATAATTATGCCACCCTCGGCC
CTGGACCAACTCAGCCGACTTAACATTACCTATCCCATGCTGTTCAAACTGACCAATAAGAATTCGGACC
GCATGACGCATTGTGGCGTGCTGGAGTTTGTGGCTGATGAGGGCATCTGCTACCTCCCACACTGGATGAT
GCAGAACTTACTCTTGGAAGAAGGCGGCCTGGTCCAGGTGGAGAGCGTCAACCTTCAAGTGGCCACCTAC
TCCAAATTCCAACCTCAGAGCCCTGACTTCCTGGACATCACCAACCCCAAAGCCGTATTAGAAAACGCAC
TTAGGAACTTTGCCTGTCTGACCACCGGGGATGTGATTGCCATCAACTATAATGAAAAGATCTACGAACT
GCGTGTGATGGAGACCAAACCCGACAAGGCAGTGTCCATCATTGAGTGTGACATGAACGTGGACTTTGAT
GCTCCCCTGGGCTACAAAGAACCCGAAAGACAAGTCCAGCATGAGGAGTCGACAGAAGGTGAAGCCGACC
ACAGTGGCTATGCTGGAGAGCTGGGCTTCCGCGCTTTCTCTGGATCTGGCAATAGACTGGATGGAAAGAA
GAAAGGGGTAGAGCCCAGCCCCTCCCCAATCAAGCCTGGAGATATTAAAAGAGGAATTCCCAATTATGAA
TTTAAACTTGGTAAGATAACTTTCATCAGAAATTCACGTCCCCTTGTCAAAAAGGTTGAAGAGGATGAAG
CTGGAGGCAGATTCGTCGCTTTCTCTGGAGAAGGACAGTCATTGCGTAAAAAGGGAAGAAAGCCCCTCGA
GCACCACCACCACCACCACCACCACTAATTGATTAATACCTAGGCTGCTAAACAAAGCCCGAAAGGAAGC
TGAGTTGGCTGCTGCCACCGCTGAGCAATAACTAGCATAACCCCTTGGGGCCTCTAAACGGGTCTTGAGG
GGTTTTTTGCTGAAAGGAGGAACTATATCCGGATTGGCGAATGGG
[124 nt withheld, positions 1376-1499]
C
[91 nt withheld, positions 1501-1591]
A
[49 nt withheld, positions 1593-1641]
CCTTTGACGTTGGAGTCCACGTTCTTT
[37 nt withheld, positions 1669-1705]
ACCCTATCTCGGTCTATTCTTTTGATTTATAAGGGATTTTGCCGATTTCGGCCTATTGGTTAAAAAATGA
GCTGATTTAACAAAAATTTAACGCGAATTTTAACAAAATATTAACGCTTACAATTTAGGTGGCACTTTTC
GGGGAAATGTGCGCGGAACCCCTATTTGTTTATTTTTCTAAATACATTCAAATATGTATCCGCTCATGAA
TTAATTCTTAGAAAAACTCATCGAGCATCAAATGAAACTGCAATTTATTCATATCAGGATTATCAATACC
ATATTTTTGAAAAAGCCGTTTCTGTAATGAAGGAGAAAACTCACCGAGGCAGTTCCATAGGATGGCAAGA
TCCTGGTATCGGTCTGCGATTCCGACTCGTCCAACATCAATACAACCTATTAATTTCCCCTCGTCAAAAA
TAAGGTTATCAAGTGAGAAATCACCATGAGTGACGACTGAATCCGGTGAGAATGGCAAAAGTTTATGCAT
TTCTTTCCAGACTTGTTCAACAGGCCAGCCATTACGCTCGTCATCAAAATCACTCGCATCAACCAAACCG
TTATTCATTCGTGATTGCGCCTGAGCGAGACGAAATACGCGATCGCTGTTAAAAGGACAATTACAAACAG
GAATCGAATGCAACCGGCGCAGGAACACTGCCAGCGCATCAACAATATTTTCACCTGAATCAGGATATTC
TTCTAATACCTGGAATGCTGTTTTCCCGGGGATCGCAGTGGTGAGTAACCATGCATCATCAGGAGTACGG
ATAAAATGCTTGATGGTCGGAAGAGGCATAAATTCCGTCAGCCAGTTTAGTCTGACCATCTCATCTGTAA
CATCATTGGCAACGCTACCTTTGCCATGTTTCAGAAACAACTCTGGCGCATCAGGCTTCCCATACAATCG
ATAGATTGTCGCACCTGATTGCCCGACATTATCGCGAGCCCATTTATACCCATATAAATCAGCATCCATG
TTGGAATTTAATCGCGGCCTAGAGCAAGACGTTTCCCGTTGAATATGGCTCATAACACCCCTTGTATTAC
TGTTTATGTAAGCAGACAGTTTTATTGTTCATGACCAAAATCCCTTAACGTGAGTTTTCGTTCCACTGAG
CGTCAGACCCCGTAGAAAAGATCAAAGGATCTTCTTGAGATCCTTTTTTTCTGCGCGTAATCTGCTGCTT
GCAAACAAAAAAACCACCGCTACCAGCGGTGGTTTGTTTGCCGGATCAAGAGCTACCAACTCTTTTTCCG
AAGGTAACTGGCTTCAGCAGAGCGCAGATACCAAATACTGTCCTTCTAGTGTAGCCGTAGTTAGGCCACC
ACTTCAAGAACTCTGTAGCACCGCCTACATACCTCGCTCTGCTAATCCTGTTACCAGTGGCTGCTGCCAG
TGGCGATAAGTCGTGTCTTACCGGGTTGGACTCAAGACGATAGTTACCGGATAAGGCGCAGCGGTCGGGC
TGAACGGGGGGTTCGTGCACACAGCCCAGCTTGGAGCGAACGACCTACACCGAACTGAGATACCTACAGC
GTGAGCTATGAGAAAGCGCCACGCTTCCCGAAGGGAGAAAGGCGGACAGGTATCCGGTAAGCGGCAGGGT
CGGAACAGGAGAGCGCACGAGGGAGCTTCCAGGGGGAAACGCCTGGTATCTTTATAGTCCTGTCGGGTTT
CGCCACCTCTGACTTGAGCGTCGATTTTTGTGATGCTCGTCAGGGGGGCGGAGCCTATGGAAAAACGCCA
GCAACGCGGCCTTTTTACGGTTCCTGGCCTTTTGCTGGCCTTTTGCTCACATGTTCTTTCCTGCGTTATC
CCCTGATTCTGTGGATAACCGTATTACCGCCTTTGAGTGAGCTGATACCGCTCGCCGCAGCCGAACGACC
GAGCGCAGCGAGTCAGTGAGCGAGGAAGCGGAAGAGCGCCTGATGCGGTATTTTCTCCTTACGCATCTGT
GCGGTATTTCACACCGCAATGGTGCACTCTCAGTACAATCTGCTCTGATGCCGCATAGTTAAGCCAGTAT
ACACTCCGCTATCGCTACGTGACTGGGTCATGGCTGCGCCCCGACACCCGCCAACACCCGCTGACGCGCC
CTGACGGGCTTGTCTGCTCCCGGCATCCGCTTACAGACAAGCTGTGACCGTCTCCGGGAGCTGCATGTGT
CAGAGGTTTTCACCGTCATCACCGAAACGCGCGAGGCAGCTGCGGTAAAGCTCATCAGCGTGGTCGTGAA
GCGATTCACAGATGTCTGCCTGTTCATCCGCGTCCAGCTCGTTGAGTTTCTCCAGAAGCGTTAATGTCTG
GCTTCTGATAAAGCGGGCCATGTTAAGGGCGGTTTTTTCCTGTTTGGTCACTGATGCCTCCGTGTAAGGG
GGATTTCTGTTCATGGGGGTAATGATACCGATGAAACGAGAGAGGATGCTCACGATACGGGTTACTGATG
ATGAACATGCCCGGTTACTGGAACGTTGTGAGGGTAAACAACTGGCGGTATGGATGCGGCGGGACCAGAG
AAAAATCACTCAGGGTCAATGCCAGCGCTTCGTTAATACAGATGTAGGTGTTCCACAGGGTAGCCAGCAG
CATCCTGCGATGCAGATCCGGAACATAATGGTGCAGGGCGCTGACTTCCGCGTTTCCAGACTTTACGAAA
CACGGAAACCGAAGACCATTCATGTTGTTGCTCAGGTCGCAGACGTTTTGCAGCAGCAGTCGCTTCACGT
TCGCTCGCGTATCGGTGATTCATTCTGCTAACCAGTAAGGCAACCCCGCCAGCCTAGCCGGGTCCTCAAC
GACAGGAGCACGATCATGCTAGTCATGCCCCGCGCCCACCGGAAGGAGCTGACTGGGTTGAAGGCTCTCA
AGGGCATCGGTCGAGATCCCGGTGCCTAATGAGTGAGCTAACTTACATTAATTGCGTTGCGCTCACTGCC
CGCTTTCCAGTCGGGAAACCTGTCGTGCCAGCTGCATTAATGAATCGGCCAACGCGCGGGGAGAGGCGGT
TTGCGTATTGGGCGCCAGGGTGGTTTTTCTTTTCACCAGTGAGACGGGCAACAGCTGATTGCCCTTCACC
GCCTGGCCCTGAGAGAGTTGCAGCAAGCGGTCCACGCTGGTTTGCCCCAGCAGGCGAAAATCCTGTTTGA
TGGTGGTTAACGGCGGGATATAACATGAGCTGTCTTCGGTATCGTCGTATCCCACTACCGAGATGTCCGC
ACCAACGCGCAGCCCGGACTCGGTAATGGCGCGCATTGCGCCCAGCGCCATCTGATCGTTGGCAACCAGC
ATCGCAGTGGGAACGATGCCCTCATTCAGCATTTGCATGGTTTGTTGAAAACCGGACATGGCACTCCAGT
CGCCTTCCCGTTCCGCTATCGGCTGAATTTGATTGCGAGTGAGATATTTATGCCAGCCAGCCAGACGCAG
ACGCGCCGAGACAGAACTTAATGGTCCCGCTAACAGCGCGATTTGCTGGTGACCCAATGCGACCAGATGC
TCCACGCCCAGTCGCGTACCGTCTTCATGGGAGAAAATAATACTGTTGATGGGTGTCTGGTCAGAGACAT
CAAGAAATAACGCCGGAACATTAGTGCAGGCAGCTTCCACAGCAATGGCATCCTGGTCATCCAGCGGATA
GTTAATGATCAGCCCACTGACGCGTTGCGCGAGAAGATTGTGCACCGCCGCTTTACAGGCTTCGACGCCG
CTTCGTTCTACCATCGACACCACCACGCTGGCACCCAGTTGATCGGCGCGAGATTTAATCGCCGCGACAA
TTTGCGACGGCGCGTGCAGGGCCAGACTGGAGGTGGCAACGCCAATCAGCAACGACTGTTTGCCCGCCAG
TTGTTGTGCCACGCGGTTGGGAATGTAATTCAGCTCCGCCATCGCCGCTTCCACTTTTTCCCGCGTTTTC
GCAGAAACGTGGCTGGCCTGGTTCACCACGCGGGAAACGGTCTGATAAGAGACACCGGCATACTCTGCGA
CATCGTATAACGTTACTGGTTTCACATTCACCACCCTGAATTGACTCTCTTCCGGGCGCTATCATGCCAT
ACCGCGAAAGGTTTTGCGCCATTCGATGGTGTCCGGGATCTCGACGCTCTCCCTTATGCGACTCCTGCAT
TAGGAAGCAGCCCAGTAGTAGGTTGAGGCCGTTGAGCACCGCCGCCGCAAGGAATGGTGCATGCAAGGAG
ATGGCGCCCAACAGTCCCCCGGCCACGGG
